Addgene plasmid #149129: pGBW-m4046356
Purpose: Yeast Expression plasmid for SARS-CoV-2 ORF7b
Depositing lab: Ginkgo Bioworks & Benjie Chen. Depositing organization: Ginkgo Bioworks.
Backbone
  Vector backbone: AmpR; 2u URA3
  Backbone size w/o insert (bp): 4078
  Vector type: Yeast Expression
  Selectable markers: URA3
Growth in bacteria
  Bacterial resistance: Ampicillin, 100 μg/mL
  Growth temperature: 37°C
  Growth strain: DH5alpha
  Copy number: High Copy
Gene/Insert
  Gene/Insert name: SARS-CoV-2 ORF7b
  Species: S. cerevisiae (budding yeast); Severe acute respiratory syndrome coronavirus 2
  Insert size (bp): 125
  Mutation: wt
  Entrez Gene: ORF7b (a.k.a. GU280_gp08)
  Promoter: pTEF1
  Tag / fusion protein: Cleavable thrombin;StrepII (C terminal on backbone)
  Cloning method: Unknown
Resource information
  A portion of this plasmid was derived from a plasmid made by: GinkgoBioworks
Depositor comments: NCBI Reference Sequence: YP_009725318.1. Created by gene synthesis with Not1 site. NGS used for QC was performed by Ginkgo and may not fully cover the entire plasmid.
How to cite: pGBW-m4046356 was a gift from Ginkgo Bioworks & Benjie Chen (Addgene plasmid # 149129 ; http://n2t.net/addgene:149129 ; RRID:Addgene_149129)
