[The description below was written by a language model from this plasmid's Addgene catalogue record and pLannotate feature annotations shown in this document.]
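Description:
pGBW-m4046356 is a yeast episomal expression plasmid that produces the SARS-CoV-2 accessory protein ORF7b in Saccharomyces cerevisiae. It is an E. coli–yeast shuttle vector. In bacteria it replicates from a high-copy ColE1/pUC-type origin and is selected with ampicillin through a β-lactamase gene, which the annotation places downstream of a cat promoter. In yeast it is maintained by the 2μ origin, which supports multicopy episomal replication, and selected by URA3 complementation of uracil auxotrophy. URA3 can also be counterselected with 5-FOA. A short rop reading frame is annotated next to AmpR, although the catalogue entry lists the plasmid as high copy. Phage T3Te and T7Te terminators flank the bacterial origin, and a tonB terminator lies beyond the resistance cassette, presumably to insulate the modules from read-through transcription.

The expression cassette consists of the strong constitutive TEF1 promoter, the wild-type ORF7b coding sequence and a CYC1 terminator fragment. The insert was made by gene synthesis and is only about 125–130 bp long. The species field lists both budding yeast and SARS-CoV-2, but the record does not explicitly state that the sequence was codon-optimised for yeast. According to the catalogue entry, the backbone supplies a C-terminal thrombin-cleavable StrepII tag, which would allow Strep-Tactin affinity purification or detection followed by tag removal. The feature table does not annotate this tag separately, but there is an unannotated gap between the ORF7b CDS and the terminator where it could sit. The depositor notes that the sequencing used for quality control may not cover the whole plasmid. The construct is suited to expressing and purifying ORF7b, or to studying its effects and interactions in yeast.
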