Features (pLannotate 1.2.2; 13 found; start..end, strand, type, name):
     10..417     +  promoter       TEF1 promoter: S. cerevisiae TEF1; promoter for EF-1α
    431..559     +  CDS            NS7B_SARS2: Experimental evidence at protein level: Swiss-Prot protein existence level 1. From Severe acute respiratory syndrome coronavirus 2 (2019-nCoV) (SARS-CoV-2).
    630..802     +  terminator     CYC1 terminator (fragment): S. cerevisiae CYC1; transcription terminator for CYC1
    838..1014    +  promoter       URA3 promoter (fragment): S. cerevisiae URA3
   1015..1818    +  CDS            URA3: orotidine-5'-phosphate decarboxylase, required for uracil biosynthesis; S. cerevisiae URA3; yeast auxotrophic marker, counterselectable with 5-fluoroorotic acid (5-FOA)
   1901..2883    -  rep_origin     2μ ori: yeast 2μ plasmid origin of replication
   2961..2990    +  terminator     T3Te terminator: phage T3 early transcription terminator
   3012..3599    +  rep_origin     ori: high-copy-number ColE1/pMB1/pBR322/pUC origin of replication
   3611..3638    -  terminator     T7Te terminator: phage T7 early transcription terminator
   3662..3853    -  CDS            rop: Rop protein, which maintains plasmids at low copy number; rop
   3854..4714    -  CDS            AmpR: β-lactamase; bla; confers resistance to ampicillin, carbenicillin, and related antibiotics
   4715..4817    -  promoter       cat promoter: promoter of the E. coli cat gene encoding chloramphenicol acetyltransferase
   4818..4849    -  terminator     tonB terminator: bidirectional E. coli tonB-P14 transcription terminator
>Addgene plasmid #149129 | pGBW-m4046356 | depositor full sequence | sequence record 291582 | Full Sequence
GCGGCCGCCCCACACACCATAGCTTCAAAATGTTTCTACTCCTTTTTTACTCTTCCAGATTTTCTCGGAC
TCCGCGCATCGCCGTACCACTTCAAAACACCCAAGCACAGCATACTAAATTTCCCCTCTTTCTTCCTCTA
GGGTGTCGTTAATTACCCGTACTAAAGGTTTGGAAAAGAAAAAAGAGACCGCCTCGTTTCTTTTTCTTCG
TCGAAAAAGGCAATAAAAATTTTTATCACGTTTCTTTTTCTTGAAAATTTTTTTTTTTGATTTTTTTCTC
TTTCGATGACCTCCCATTGATATTTAAGTTAATAAACGGTCTTCAATTTCTCAAGTTTCAGTTTCATTTT
TCTTGTTCTATTACAACTTTTTTTACTTCTTGCTCATTAGAAAGAAAGCATAGCAATCTAATCTAAGTTT
TAATTACAAAATGATTGAACTTTCATTAATTGACTTCTATTTGTGCTTTTTAGCCTTTCTGCTATTCCTT
GTTTTAATTATGCTTATTATCTTTTGGTTCTCACTTGAACTGCAAGATCATAATGAAACTTGTCACGCCC
TCGTGCCGAGAGGTTCTTGGAGCCATCCGCAGTTTGAAAAATAAACAGGCCCCTTTTCCTTTGTCGATAT
CATGTAATTAGTTATGTCACGCTTACATTCACGCCCTCCTCCCACATCCGCTCTAACCGAAAAGGAAGGA
GTTAGACAACCTGAAGTCTAGGTCCCTATTTATTTTTTTTAATAGTTATGTTAGTATTAAGAACGTTATT
TATATTTCAAATTTTTCTTTTTTTTCTGTACAAAGCGGCCGCCGAACCACTAGTGCACTGCAGTACACGG
TTTCCTTGAAATTTTTTTGATTCGGTAATCTCCGAACAGAAGGAAGAACGAAGGAAGGAGCACAGACTTA
GATTGGTATATATACGCATATGTAGTGTTGAAGAAACATGAAATTGCCCAGTATTCTTAACCCAACTGCA
CAGAACAAAAACGTGCAGGAAACGAAGATAAATCATGTCGAAAGCTACATATAAGGAACGTGCTGCTACT
CATCCTAGTCCTGTTGCTGCCAAGCTATTTAATATCATGCACGAAAAGCAAACAAACTTGTGTGCTTCAT
TGGATGTTCGTACCACCAAGGAATTACTGGAGTTAGTTGAAGCATTAGGTCCCAAAATTTGTTTACTAAA
AACACATGTGGATATCTTGACTGATTTTTCCATGGAGGGCACAGTTAAGCCGCTAAAGGCATTATCCGCC
AAGTACAATTTTTTACTCTTCGAGGACAGAAAATTTGCTGACATTGGTAATACAGTCAAATTGCAGTACT
CTGCGGGTGTATACAGAATAGCAGAATGGGCAGACATTACGAATGCACACGGTGTGGTGGGCCCAGGTAT
TGTTAGCGGTTTGAAGCAGGCGGCAGAAGAAGTAACAAAGGAACCTAGAGGCCTTTTGATGTTAGCAGAA
TTGTCATGCAAGGGCTCCCTATCTACTGGAGAATATACTAAGGGTACTGTTGACATTGCGAAGAGCGACA
AAGATTTTGTTATCGGCTTTATTGCTCAAAGAGACATGGGTGGAAGAGATGAAGGTTACGATTGGTTGAT
TATGACACCCGGTGTGGGTTTAGATGACAAGGGAGATGCATTGGGTCAACAGTATAGAACCGTGGATGAT
GTGGTTTCTACAGGATCTGACATTATTATTGTTGGAAGAGGACTATTTGCAAAGGGAAGGGATGCTAAGG
TAGAGGGTGAACGTTACAGAAAAGCAGGCTGGGAAGCATATTTGAGAAGATGCGGCCAGCAAAACTAAAA
AACTGTATTATAAGTAAATGCATGTATACTAAACTCACAAATTAGAGCTTCAATTTAATTATATCAGTTA
TTACCCGAGTAACGAAGCATCTGTGCTTCATTTTGTAGAACAAAAATGCAACGCGAGAGCGCTAATTTTT
CAAACAAAGAATCTGAGCTGCATTTTTACAGAACAGAAATGCAACGCGAAAGCGCTATTTTACCAACGAA
GAATCTGTGCTTCATTTTTGTAAAACAAAAATGCAACGCGAGAGCGCTAATTTTTCAAACAAAGAATCTG
AGCTGCATTTTTACAGAACAGAAATGCAACGCGAGAGCGCTATTTTACCAACAAAGAATCTATACTTCTT
TTTTGTTCTACAAAAATGCATCCCGAGAGCGCTATTTTTCTAACAAAGCATCTTAGATTACTTTTTTTCT
CCTTTGTGCGCTCTATAATGCAGTCTCTTGATAACTTTTTGCACTGTAGGTCCGTTAAGGTTAGAAGAAG
GCTACTTTGGTGTCTATTTTCTCTTCCATAAAAAAAGCCTGACTCCACTTCCCGCGTTTACTGATTACTA
GCGAAGCTGCGGGTGCATTTTTTCAAGATAAAGGCATCCCCGATTATATTCTATACCGATGTGGATTGCG
CATACTTTGTGAACAGAAAGTGATAGCGTTGATGATTCTTCATTGGTCAGAAAATTATGAACGGTTTCTT
CTATTTTGTCTCTATATACTACGTATAGGAAATGTTTACATTTTCGTATTGTTTTCGATTCACTCTATGA
ATAGTTCTTACTACAATTTTTTTGTCTAAAGAGTAATACTAGAGATAAACATAAAAAATGTAGAGGTCGA
GTTTAGATGCAAGTTCAAGGAGCGAAAGGTGGATGGGTAGGTTATATAGGGATATAGCACAGAGATATAT
AGCAAAGAGATACTTTTGAGCAATGTTTGTGGAAGCGGTATTCGCAATATTTTAGTAGCTCGTTACAGTC
CGGTGCGTTTTTGGTTTTTTGAAAGTGCGTCATCAGAGCGCTTTTGGTTTTCAAAAGCGCTCTGAAGTTC
CTATACTTTCTAGCTAGAGAATAGGAACTTCCCGAGCGGCCGCGTGTTACAAGCTTGACTCCAGCGTAAC
TGGACTGCAATCAACTCACTGGCTCACCTTCACGGGTGGGCCTTTCTTCGGTAGAAAATCAAAGGATCTT
CTTGAGATCCTTTTTTTCTGCGCGTAATCTGCTGCTTGCAAACAAAAAAACCACCGCTACCAGCGGTGGT
TTGTTTGCCGGATCAAGAGCTACCAACTCTTTTTCCGAGGTAACTGGCTTCAGCAGAGCGCAGATACCAA
ATACTGTTCTTCTAGTGTAGCCGTAGTTAGGCCACCACTTCAAGAACTCTGTAGCACCGCCTACATACCT
CGCTCTGCTAATCCTGTTACCAGTGGCTGCTGCCAGTGGCGATAAGTCGTGTCTTACCGGGTTGGACTCA
AGACGATAGTTACCGGATAAGGCGCAGCGGTCGGGCTGAACGGGGGGTTCGTGCACACAGCCCAGCTTGG
AGCGAACGACCTACACCGAACTGAGATACCTACAGCGTGAGCTATGAGAAAGCGCCACGCTTCCCGAAGG
GAGAAAGGCGGACAGGTATCCGGTAAGCGGCAGGGTCGGAACAGGAGAGCGCACGAGGGAGCTTCCAGGG
GTAAACGCCTGGTATCTTTATAGTCCTGTCGGGTTTCGCCACCTCTGACTTGAGCATCGATTTTTGTGAT
GCTCGTCAGGGGGGCGGAGCCTATGGAAAAACGCCAGCAACGCAGAAAGGCCCACCCGAAGGTGAGCCAG
GTGATTACATTTGGGCCCTCATCAGAGGTTTTCACCGTCATCACCGAAACGCGCGAGGCAGCTGCGGTAA
AGCTCATCAGCGTGGTCGTGAAGCGATTCACAGATGTCTGCCTGTTCATCCGCGTCCAGCTCGTTGAGTT
TCTCCAGAAGCGTTAATGTCTGGCTTCTGATAAAGCGGGCCATGTTAAGGGCGGTTTTTTCCTGTTTGGT
CACTTACCAATGCTTAATCAGTGAGGCACCTATCTCAGCGATCTGTCTATTTCGTTCATCCATAGTTGCC
TGACTCCCCGTCGTGTAGATAACTACGATGCGGGAGGGCTTACCATCTGGCCCCAGTGCTGCAATGATAC
CGCGAGACCCACGCTCACCGGCTCCAGATTTATCAGCAATAAACCAGCCAGCCGGGAGGGCCGAGCGCAG
AAGTGATCCTGCAACTTTATCCGCCTCCATCCAGTCTATTAATTGTTGCCGGGAAGCTAGAGTAAGTAGT
TCGCCAGTTAATAGTTTGCGCAACGTTGTTGCCATTGCTACAGGCATCGTGGTGTCACGCTCGTCGTTTG
GTATGGCTTCATTCAGCTCCGGTTCCCAACGATCAAGGCGAGTTACATGATCCCCCATGTTGTGCAAAAA
AGCGGTTAGCTCCTTCGGTCCTCCGATCGTTGCCAGAAGTAAGTTGGCCGCAGTGTTATCACTCATGGTT
ATGGCAGCACTGCATAATTCTCTTACTGTCATGCCATCCGTGAGATGCTTTTCTGTGACTGGTGAGTACT
CAACCAAGTCATTCTGAGAATAGTGTATGCGGCGACCGAGTTGCTCTTGCCCGGCGTCAATACGGGATAA
TACCGCGCCACATAGCAGAACTTTAAAAGTGCTCATCATTGGAAAACGTTCTTCGGGGCGTAAACTCTCA
AGGATCTTACCGCTGTTGAGATCCAGTTCGATGTAACCCACTCGTGCACCCAACTGATCTTCAGCATCTT
TTACTTTCACCAGCGTTTCTGGGTGAGCAAAAACAGGAAGGCAAAATGCCGCAAAAAAGGGAATAAGGGC
GACACGGAAATGTTGAATACTCATTTTAGCTTCCTTAGCTCCTGAAAATCTCGATAACTCAAAAAATACG
CCCGGTAGTGATCTTATTTCATTATGGTGAAAGTTGGAACCTCTTACGTGCCGATCAAGTCAAAAGCCTC
CGGTCGGAGGCTTTTGACTTTCTGCTATGGAGGTCAGGTATGATTTAAATGGTCAGTTAGA
