>Addgene plasmid #149129 | pGBW-m4046356 | addgene partial sequence | sequence record 298227 | Ginkgo NGS Result
GCGGCCGCCCCACACACCATAGCTTCAAAATGTTTCTACTCCTTTTTTACTCTTCCAGATTTTCTCGGAC
TCCGCGCATCGCCGTACCACTTCAAAACACCCAAGCACAGCATACTAAATTTCCCCTCTTTCTTCCTCTA
GGGTGTCGTTAATTACCCGTACTAAAGGTTTGGAAAAGAAAAAAGAGACCGCCTCGTTTCTTTTTCTTCG
TCGAAAAAGGCAATAAATTTCTTTTTCTTGAAAATTTTTTTTTTTGATTTTTTTCTCTTTCGATGACCTC
CCATTGATATTTAAGTTAATAAACGGTCTTCAATTTCTCAAGTTTCAGTTTCATTTTTCTTGTTCTATTA
CAACTTTTTTTACTTCTTGCTCATTAGAAAGAAAGCATAGCAATCTAATCTAAGTTTTAATTACAAAATG
ATTGAACTTTCATTAATTGACTTCTATTTGTGCTTTTTAGCCTTTCTGCTATTCCTTGTTTTAATTATGC
TTATTATCTTTTGGTTCTCACTTGAACTGCAAGATCATAATGAAACTTGTCACGCCCTCGTGCCGAGAGG
TTCTTGGAGCCATCCGCAGTTTGAAAAATAAACAGGCCCCTTTTCCTTTGTCGATATCATGTAATTAGTT
ATGTCACGCTTACATTCACGCCCTCCTCCCACATCCGCTCTAACCGAAAAGGAAGGAGTTAGACAACCTG
AAGTCTAGGTCCCTATTTATTTTTTTTAATAGTTATGTTAGTATTAAGAACGTTATTTATATTTCAAATT
TTTCTTTTTTTTCTGTACAAAGCGGCCGCCGAACCACTAGTGCACTGCAGTACACGGTTTCCTTGAAATT
TTTTTGATTCGGTAATCTCCGAACAGAAGGAAGAACGAAGGAAGGAGCACAGACTTAGATTGGTATATAT
ACGCATATGTAGTGTTGAAGAAACATGAAATTGCCCAGTATTCTTAACCCAACTGCACAGAACAAAAACG
TGCAGGAAACGAAGATAAATCATGTCGAAAGCTACATATAAGGAACGTGCTGCTACTCATCCTAGTCCTG
TTGCTGCCAAGCTATTTAATATCATGCACGAAAAGCAAACAAACTTGTGTGCTTCATTGGATGTTCGTAC
CACCAAGGAATTACTGGAGTTAGTTGAAGCATTAGGTCCCAAAATTTGTTTACTAAAAACACATGTGGAT
ATCTTGACTGATTTTTCCATGGAGGGCACAGTTAAGCCGCTAAAGGCATTATCCGCCAAGTACAATTTTT
TACTCTTCGAGGACAGAAAATTTGCTGACATTGGTAATACAGTCAAATTGCAGTACTCTGCGGGTGTATA
CAGAATAGCAGAATGGGCAGACATTACGAATGCACACGGTGTGGTGGGCCCAGGTATTGTTAGCGGTTTG
AAGCAGGCGGCAGAAGAAGTAACAAAGGAACCTAGAGGCCTTTTGATGTTAGCAGAATTGTCATGCAAGG
GCTCCCTATCTACTGGAGAATATACTAAGGGTACTGTTGACATTGCGAAGAGCGACAAAGATTTTGTTAT
CGGCTTTATTGCTCAAAGAGACATGGGTGGAAGAGATGAAGGTTACGATTGGTTGATTATGACACCCGGT
GTGGGTTTAGATGACAAGGGAGATGCATTGGGTCAACAGTATAGAACCGTGGATGATGTGGTTTCTACAG
GATCTGACATTATTATTGTTGGAAGAGGACTATTTGCAAAGGGAAGGGATGCTAAGGTAGAGGGTGAACG
TTACAGAAAAGCAGGCTGGGAAGCATATTTGAGAAGATGCGGCCAGCAAAACTAAAAAACTGTATTATAA
GTAAATGCATGTATACTAAACTCACAAATTAGAGCTTCAATTTAATTATATCAGTTATTACCCGAGTAAC
GAAGCATCTGTGCTTCATTTTGTAGAACAAAAATGCAACGCGAGAGCGCTAATTTTTCAAACAAAGAATC
TGAGCTGCATTTTTACAGAACAGAAATGCAACGCGAAAGCGCTATTTTACCAACGAAGAATCTGTGCTTC
ATTTTTGTAAAACAAAAATGCAACGCGAGAGCGCTAATTTTTCAAACAAAGAATCTGAGCTGCATTTTTA
CAGAACAGAAATGCAACGCGAGAGCGCTATTTTACCAACAAAGAATCTATACTTCTTTTTTGTTCTACAA
AAATGCATCCCGAGAGCGCTATTTTTCTAACAAAGCATCTTAGATTACTTTTTTTCTCCTTTGTGCGCTC
TATAATGCAGTCTCTTGATAACTTTTTGCACTGTAGGTCCGTTAAGGTTAGAAGAAGGCTACTTTGGTGT
CTATTTTCTCTTCCATAAAAAAAGCCTGACTCCACTTCCCGCGTTTACTGATTACTAGCGAAGCTGCGGG
TGCATTTTTTCAAGATAAAGGCATCCCCGATTATATTCTATACCGATGTGGATTGCGCATACTTTGTGAA
CAGAAAGTGATAGCGTTGATGATTCTTCATTGGTCAGAAAATTATGAACGGTTTCTTCTATTTTGTCTCT
ATATACTACGTATAGGAAATGTTTACATTTTCGTATTGTTTTCGATTCACTCTATGAATAGTTCTTACTA
CAATTTTTTTGTCTAAAGAGTAATACTAGAGATAAACATAAAAAATGTAGAGGTCGAGTTTAGATGCAAG
TTCAAGGAGCGAAAGGTGGATGGGTAGGTTATATAGGGATATAGCACAGAGATATATAGCAAAGAGATAC
TTTTGAGCAATGTTTGTGGAAGCGGTATTCGCAATATTTTAGTAGCTCGTTACAGTCCGGTGCGTTTTTG
GTTTTTTGAAAGTGCGTCATCAGAGCGCTTTTGGTTTTCAAAAGCGCTCTGAAGTTCCTATACTTTCTAG
CTAGAGAATAGGAACTTCCCGAGCGGCCGCGTGTTACAAGCTTGACTCCAGCGTAACTGGACTGCAATCA
ACTCACTGGCTCACCTTCACGGGTGGGCCTTTCTTCGGTAGAAAATCAAAGGATCTTCTTGAGATCCTTT
TTTTCTGCGCGTAATCTGCTGCTTGCAAACAAAAAAACCACCGCTACCAGCGGTGGTTTGTTTGCCGGAT
CAAGAGCTACCAACTCTTTTTCCGAGGTAACTGGCTTCAGCAGAGCGCAGATACCAAATACTGTTCTTCT
AGTGTAGCCGTAGTTAGGCCACCACTTCAAGAACTCTGTAGCACCGCCTACATACCTCGCTCTGCTAATC
CTGTTACCAGTGGCTGCTGCCAGTGGCGATAAGTCGTGTCTTACCGGGTTGGACTCAAGACGATAGTTAC
CGGATAAGGCGCAGCGGTCGGGCTGAACGGGGGGTTCGTGCACACAGCCCAGCTTGGAGCGAACGACCTA
CACCGAACTGAGATACCTACAGCGTGAGCTATGAGAAAGCGCCACGCTTCCCGAAGGGAGAAAGGCGGAC
AGGTATCCGGTAAGCGGCAGGGTCGGAACAGGAGAGCGCACGAGGGAGCTTCCAGGGGTAAACGCCTGGT
ATCTTTATAGTCCTGTCGGGTTTCGCCACCTCTGACTTGAGCATCGATTTTTGTGATGCTCGTCAGGGGG
GCGGAGCCTATGGAAAAACGCCAGCAACGCAGAAAGGCCCACCCGAAGGTGAGCCAGGTGATTACATTTG
GGCCCTCATCAGAGGTTTTCACCGTCATCACCGAAACGCGCGAGGCAGCTGCGGTAAAGCTCATCAGCGT
GGTCGTGAAGCGATTCACAGATGTCTGCCTGTTCATCCGCGTCCAGCTCGTTGAGTTTCTCCAGAAGCGT
TAATGTCTGGCTTCTGATAAAGCGGGCCATGTTAAGGGCGGTTTTTTCCTGTTTGGTCACTTACCAATGC
TTAATCAGTGAGGCACCTATCTCAGCGATCTGTCTATTTCGTTCATCCATAGTTGCCTGACTCCCCGTCG
TGTAGATAACTACGATGCGGGAGGGCTTACCATCTGGCCCCAGTGCTGCAATGATACCGCGAGACCCACG
CTCACCGGCTCCAGATTTATCAGCAATAAACCAGCCAGCCGGGAGGGCCGAGCGCAGAAGTGATCCTGCA
ACTTTATCCGCCTCCATCCAGTCTATTAATTGTTGCCGGGAAGCTAGAGTAAGTAGTTCGCCAGTTAATA
GTTTGCGCAACGTTGTTGCCATTGCTACAGGCATCGTGGTGTCACGCTCGTCGTTTGGTATGGCTTCATT
CAGCTCCGGTTCCCAACGATCAAGGCGAGTTACATGATCCCCCATGTTGTGCAAAAAAGCGGTTAGCTCC
TTCGGTCCTCCGATCGTTGCCAGAAGTAAGTTGGCCGCAGTGTTATCACTCATGGTTATGGCAGCACTGC
ATAATTCTCTTACTGTCATGCCATCCGTGAGATGCTTTTCTGTGACTGGTGAGTACTCAACCAAGTCATT
CTGAGAATAGTGTATGCGGCGACCGAGTTGCTCTTGCCCGGCGTCAATACGGGATAATACCGCGCCACAT
AGCAGAACTTTAAAAGTGCTCATCATTGGAAAACGTTCTTCGGGGCGTAAACTCTCAAGGATCTTACCGC
TGTTGAGATCCAGTTCGATGTAACCCACTCGTGCACCCAACTGATCTTCAGCATCTTTTACTTTCACCAG
CGTTTCTGGGTGAGCAAAAACAGGAAGGCAAAATGCCGCAAAAAAGGGAATAAGGGCGACACGGAAATGT
TGAATACTCATTTTAGCTTCCTTAGCTCCTGAAAATCTCGATAACTCAAAAAATACGCCCGGTAGTGATC
TTATTTCATTATGGTGAAAGTTGGAACCTCTTACGTGCCGATCAAGTCAAAAGCCTCCGGTCGGAGGCTT
TTGACTTTCTGCTATGGAGGTCAGGTATGATTTAAATGGTCAGTTAGA
